>Addgene plasmid #148833 | pnYC-NvM-DmBam_141-442_AG | addgene full sequence | sequence record 357802 | Addgene NGS Result
TGATATGGGATAGTGTTCACCCTTGTTACACCGTTTTCCATGAGCAAACTGAAACGTTTTCATCGCTCTG
GAGTGAATACCACGACGATTTCCGGCAGTTTCTACACATATATTCGCAAGATGTGGCGTGTTACGGTGAA
AACCTGGCCTATTTCCCTAAAGGGTTTATTGAGAATATGTTTTTCGTCTCAGCCAATCCCTGGGTGAGTT
TCACCAGTTTTGATTTAAACGTGGCCAATATGGACAACTTCTTCGCCCCCGTTTTCACCATGGGCAAATA
TTATACGCAAGGCGACAAGGTGCTGATGCCGCTGGCGATTCAGGTTCATCATGCCGTTTGTGATGGCTTC
CATGTCGGCAGAATGCTTAATGAATTACAACAGTACTGCGATGAGTGGCAGGGCGGGGCGTAATTTTTTT
AAGGCAGTTATTGGTGCCCTTAAACGCCTGGTTGCTACGCCTGAATAAGTGATAATAAGCGGATGAATGG
CAGAAATTCGAAAGCAAATTCGACCCGGTCGTCGGTTCAGGGCAGGGTCGTTAAATAGCCGCTTATGTCT
ATTGCTGGTTTACCGGTTTATTGACTACCGGAAGCAGTGTGACCGTGTGCTTCTCAAATGCCTGAGGCCA
GTTTGCTCAGGCTCTCCCCGTGGAGGTAATAATTGACGATATGATCATTTATTCTGCCTCCCAGAGCCTG
ATAAAAACGGTTAGCGCTTCGTTAATACAGATGTAGGTGTTCCACAGGGTAGCCAGCAGCATCCTGCGAT
GCAGATCCGGAACATAATGGTGCAGGGCGCTTGTTTCGGCGTGGGTATGGTGGCAGGCCCCGTGGCCAGG
ACCCAACGCTGCCCGAGATGCGCCGCGTGCGGCTGCTGGAGATGGCGGACGCGATGGATATGTTCTGCCA
AGGGTTGGTTTGCGCATTCACAGTTCTCCGCAAGAATTGATTGGCTCCAATTCTTGGAGTGGTGAATCCG
TTAGCGAGGTGCCGCCGGCTTCCATTCAGGTCGAGGTGGCCCGGCTCCATGCACCGCGACGCAACGCGGG
GAGGCAGACAAGGTATAGGGCGGCGCCTACAATCCATGCCAACCCGTTCCATGTGCTCGCCGAGGCGGCA
TAAATCGCCGTGACGATCAGCGGTCCAATGATCGAAGTTAGGCTGGTAAGAGCCGCGAGCGATCCTTGAA
GCTGTCCCTGATGGTCGTCATCTACCTGCCTGGACAGCATGGCCTGCAACGCGGGCATCCCGATGCCGCC
GGAAGCGAGAAGAATCATAATGGGGAAGGCCATCCAGCCTCGCGTCGCGAACGCCAGCAAGACGTAGCCC
AGCGCGTCGGCCGCCATGCCGGCGATAATGGCCTGCTTCTCGCCGAAACGTTTGGTGGCGGGACCAGTGA
CGAAGGCTTGAGCGAGGGCGTGCAAGATTCCGAATACCGCAAGCGACAGGCCGATCATCGTCGCGCTCCA
GCGAAAGCGGTCCTCGCCGAAAATGACCCAGAGCGCTGCCGGCACCTGTCCTACGAGTTGCATGATAAAG
AAGACAGTCATAAGTGCGGCGACGATAGTCATGCCCCGCGCCCACCGGAAGGAGCTGACTGGGTTGAAGG
CTCTCAAGGGCATCGGTCGACGCTCTCCCTTATGCGACTCCTGCATTAGGAAGCAGCCCAGTAGTAGGTT
GAGGCCGTTGAGCACCGCCGCCGCAAGGAATGGTGCATGCAAGGAGATGGCGCCCAACAGTCCCCCGGCC
ACGGGGCCTGCCACCATACCCACGCCGAAACAAGCGCTCATGAGCCCGAAGTGGCGAGCCCGATCTTCCC
CATCGGTGATGTCGGCGATATAGGCGCCAGCAACCGCACCTGTGGCGCCGGTGATGCCGGCCACGATGCG
TCCGGCGTAGAGGATCAGACTAAGATCTCGATCCCGCGAAATTAATACGACTCACTATAGGGGAATTGTG
AGCGGATAACAATTCCCCACTAGTAATAATTTTGTTTAACTTTAAGAAGGAGATATACCATGGAAACTGA
AGAAGGTAAACTGGTAATCTGGATTAACGGCGATAAAGGCTATAACGGTCTCGCTGAAGTCGGTAAGAAA
TTCGAGAAAGATACCGGAATTAAAGTCACCGTTGAGCATCCGGATAAACTGGAAGAGAAATTCCCACAGG
TTGCGGCAACTGGCGATGGCCCTGACATTATCTTCTGGGCACACGACCGCTTTGGTGGCTACGCTCAATC
TGGCCTGTTGGCTGAAATCACCCCGGACAAAGCGTTCCAGGACAAGCTGTATCCGTTTACCTGGGATGCC
GTACGTTACAACGGCAAGCTGATTGCTTACCCGATCGCTGTTGAAGCGTTATCGCTGATTTATAACAAAG
ACCTGCTGCCGAACCCGCCAAAAACCTGGGAAGAGATCCCGGCGCTGGATAAAGAACTGAAAGCGAAAGG
TAAGAGCGCCCTGATGTTCAACCTGCAAGAACCGTACTTCACCTGGCCGCTGATTGCTGCTGACGGGGGT
TATGCGTTCAAGTATGAAAACGGCAAGTACGACATTAAAGACGTGGGCGTGGATAACGCTGGCGCGAAAG
CGGGTCTGACCTTCCTGGTTGACCTGATTAAAAACAAACACATGAATGCAGACACCGATTACTCCATCGC
AGAAGCTGCCTTTAATAAAGGCGAAACAGCGATGACCATCAACGGCCCGTGGGCATGGTCCAACATCGAC
ACCAGCAAAGTGAATTATGGTGTAACGGTACTGCCGACCTTCAAGGGTCAACCATCCAAACCGTTCGTTG
GCGTGCTGAGCGCAGGTATTAACGCCGCCAGTCCGAACAAAGAGCTGGCGAAAGAGTTCCTCGAAAACTA
TCTGCTGACTGATGAAGGTCTGGAAGCGGTTAATAAAGACAAACCGCTGGGTGCCGTAGCGCTGAAGTCT
TACGAGGAAGAGTTGGCGAAAGATCCACGTATTGCCGCCACGATGGAAAACGCCCAGAAAGGTGAAATCA
TGCCGAACATCCCGCAGATGTCCGCTTTCTGGTATGCCGTGCGTACTGCGGTGATCAACGCCGCCAGCGG
TCGTCAGACTGTCGATGAAGCCCTTAAAGACGCGCAGACTGGTACCGGCAGCGGTGAAAACCTTTACTTC
CAGGGCCATATGCTCGAGGCGGATAATATTGAGAAACTGCCCATAACTATTGAGAAACTGCATATGATTG
GTCTGCACGGCGATTGCTTAGAGCACAACGCCGTGCTGCGTTTGATGAATCTGTTCAGATCCCTGCATGA
TCACCTGACCGCCGATTTGGGCTTCTCGCGCCAAAACTCAATGCCCTCGGACTATCTGTTCGATATGCCG
GTGAAGAGCACGATGCCTAAGAGCTTGAATGTGCGCTACCAACTGCAGGTGCTGTGCACCAAAGTAGAGC
GCTTCCTTGTCCAGCAGCGCCGCACCTTGGAGTCGAATCGCCACTTCGATTTCGAGAAATACGACGAGTG
TGACAAGTTGCTTAAGGGTTTCGCATCCTATTTGGACAACTTCAAACTGCTTTTAAAGCCCAAAATGCGC
AATCGAAACGGAAACTCGGGGAGCAATGCGGACAAGTTCCATACTCAGCGCATGGAGAGATTGCTAATTG
GTCTGCGCGATTGGATCAAGGCTGCGCATCTCAGTGTGCACGTATTTAACTGGGAAATGGATCTGGAGCA
CCGCTACTCCGGGGCCATGACCGAAAGCCACAAGTCGTTGAACGAGCGGGCCATCCTTTTGTCCGGTGCC
GAGCTAAGGGCGGCCGAAGCGCGTGGAATCAGTGCGGAGGATCTGTTCATCGCCCAGAGATACAAACTGG
GAGGTCCGATCTATTGCGTTCTGGAGCAGCATGAGTTCCTCTCCGCTCTGATCGCCAATCCAGAGACCTA
TTTCCCGCCCAGTGTTGTCGCCATTTGCGGGCCACAGAAGCTTGGCGCAGTGAGCATGGAGCAGCCGTCA
GCGTCGGAGGAGGAGTTTGAGGAGACCGAGGAAGTGCCATCATCGCCACCTCGTCACACCGGACGTGTAC
CTCGCTTCAGAAGCTAACCTAGGAGATCCGGCTGCTAACAAAGCCCGAAAGGAAGCTGAGTTGGCTGCTG
CCACCGCTGAGCAATAACTAGCATAACCCCTTGGGGCCTCTAAACGGGTCTTGAGGGGTTTTTTGCTGAA
AGGAGGAACTATATCCGGATATCCCGCAAGAGGCCCGGCAGTACCGGCATAACCAAGCCTATGCCTACAG
CATCCAGGGTGACGGTGCCGAGGATGACGATGAGCGCATTGTTAGATTTCATACACGGTGCCTGACTGCG
TTAGCAATTTAACTGTGATAAACTACCGCATTAAAGCTTATCGATGATAAGCTGTCAAACATGAGAATTA
CAACTTATATCGTATGGGGCTGACTTCAGGTGCTACATTTGAAGAGATAAATTGCACTGAAATCAAGAAA
TATTTTATCTGATTAATAAGATGATCTTCTTGAGATCGTTTTGGTCTGCGCGTAATCTCTTGCTCTGAAA
ACGAAAAAACCGCCTTGCAGGGCGGTTTTTCGAAGGTTCTCTGAGCTACCAACTCTTTGAACCGAGGTAA
CTGGCTTGGAGGAGCGCAGTCACCAAAACTTGTCCTTTCAGTTTAGCCTTAACCGGCGCATGACTTCAAG
ACTAACTCCTCTAAATCAATTACCAGTGGCTGCTGCCAGTGGTGCTTTTGCATGTCTTTCCGGGTTGGAC
TCAAGACGATAGTTACCGGATAAGGCGCAGCGGTCGGACTGAACGGGGGGTTCGTGCATACAGTCCAGCT
TGGAGCGAACTGCCTACCCGGAACTGAGTGTCAGGCGTGGAATGAGACAAACGCGGCCATAACAGCGGAA
TGACACCGGTAAACCGAAAGGCAGGAACAGGAGAGCGCACGAGGGAGCCGCCAGGGGGAAACGCCTGGTA
TCTTTATAGTCCTGTCGGGTTTCGCCACCACTGATTTGAGCGTCAGATTTCGTGATGCTTGTCAGGGGGG
CGGAGCCTATGGAAAAACGGCTTTGCCGCGGCCCTCTCACTTCCCTGTTAAGTATCTTCCTGGCATCTTC
CAGGAAATCTCCGCCCCGTTCGTAAGCCATTTCCGCTCGCCGCAGTCGAACGACCGAGCGTAGCGAGTCA
GTGAGCGAGGAAGCGGAATATATCCTGTATCACATATTCTGCTGACGCACCGGTGCAGCCTTTTTTCTCC
TGCCACATGAAGCACTTCACTGACACCCTCATCAGTGCCAACATAGTAAGCCAGTATACACTCCCCTAGC
GCTGATGTCCGGCGGTGCTTTTGCCGTTACGCACCACCCCGTCAGTAGCTGAACAGGAGGGACAGCTGAT
AGAAACAGAAGCCACTGGAGCACCTCAAAAACACCATCATACACTAAATCAGTAAGTTGGCAGCATCACC
CGACGCACTTTGCGCCGAATAAATACCTGTGACGGAAGATCACTTCGCAGAATAAATAAATCCTGGTGTC
CCTGTTGATACCGGGAAGCCCTGGGCCAACTTTTGGCGAAAATGAGACGTTGATCGGCACGTAAGAGGTT
CCAACTTTCACCATAATGAAATAAGATCACTACCGGGCGTATTTTTTGAGTTATCGAGATTTTCAGGAGC
TAAGGAAGCTAAAATGGAGAAAAAAATCACTGGATATACCACCGTTGATATATCCCAATGGCATCGTAAA
GAACATTTTGAGGCATTTCAGTCAGTTGCTCAATGTACCTATAACCAGACCGTTCAGCTGGATATTACGG
CCTTTTTAAAGACCGTAAAGAAAAATAAGCACAAGTTTTATCCGGCCTTTATTCACATTCTTGCCCGCCT
GATGAATGCTCATCCGGAATTCCGTATGGCAATGAAAGACGGTGAGCTGG
Features (pLannotate 1.2.2; 16 found; start..end, strand, type, name):
    712..810     -  CDS            YPB2_ECOLX (fragment): Protein predicted: Swiss-Prot protein existence level 4. From Escherichia coli.
   1006..1906    -  CDS            TcR (fragment): tetracycline efflux protein; tet; confers resistance to tetracycline
   1933..1951    +  promoter       T7 promoter: promoter for bacteriophage T7 RNA polymerase
   1952..1976    +  protein_bind   lac operator: The lac repressor binds to the lac operator to inhibit transcription in E. coli. This inhibition can be relieved by adding lactose or isopropyl-β-D-thiogalactopyranoside (IPTG). lac repressor encoded by lacI
   1991..2013    +  RBS            RBS: efficient ribosome binding site from bacteriophage T7 gene 10 (Olins and Rangwala, 1989)
   2024..3120    +  CDS            MBP (fragment): maltose binding protein from E. coli; malE (mutated); This version of the gene does not encode a signal sequence, so MBP will remain in the cytosol.
   3169..4074    +  CDS            bam (fragment): BAM_DROME - Experimental evidence at protein level: Swiss-Prot protein existence level 1. Required to initiate both male and female gametogenesis. May regulate cystoblast cell divisions. From Drosophila melanogaster (Fruit fly).
   4091..4140    +  CDS            SET1 (fragment): solubility-enhancement tag derived from T7 phage gene 10B
   4148..4195    +  terminator     T7 terminator: transcription terminator for bacteriophage T7 RNA polymerase
   4218..4322    -  CDS            TcR (fragment): tetracycline efflux protein; tet; confers resistance to tetracycline
   4370..4398    -  promoter       tet promoter: E. coli promoter for tetracycline efflux protein gene
   4510..5055    +  rep_origin     p15A ori: Plasmids containing the medium-copy-number p15A origin of replication can be propagated in E. coli cells that contain a second plasmid with the ColE1 origin.
   5143..5198    +  rep_origin     RSF ori (fragment): Plasmids containing the RSF 1030 origin of replication can be propagated in E. coli cells that contain additional plasmids with compatible origins.
   5317..5460    -  mobile_element IS1 (fragment): prokaryotic transposable element IS1
   5581..5683    +  promoter       cat promoter: promoter of the E. coli cat gene encoding chloramphenicol acetyltransferase
   5684..413     +  CDS            CmR (across the origin): chloramphenicol acetyltransferase; cat; confers resistance to chloramphenicol
