[The description below was written by a language model from this plasmid's Addgene catalogue record and pLannotate feature annotations shown in this document.]
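Description:
pnYC-NvM-DmBam_141-442_AG is a 5,930-nt bacterial expression plasmid for producing a C-terminal portion of the Drosophila melanogaster Bag-of-marbles (Bam) protein in E. coli. The backbone is catalogued as unknown, but the annotated features point to a pACYC-type architecture: a p15A origin of replication (listed as low copy), a chloramphenicol acetyltransferase gene driven by its own cat promoter for selection, and tetracycline-resistance gene fragments flanking the expression cassette, which suggests that the cassette interrupts the tet gene and leaves it non-functional. Short annotated fragments of an RSF origin, IS1 and an E. coli predicted protein appear to be backbone remnants. Because p15A is compatible with ColE1-type origins, such a plasmid can be maintained alongside a second expression vector, which suits co-expression of binding partners, although the record does not state this use explicitly.

The expression cassette consists of a T7 promoter with an adjacent lac operator, making transcription dependent on T7 RNA polymerase and inducible with IPTG, followed by the T7 gene 10 ribosome binding site. The open reading frame begins with a signal-sequence-free maltose-binding protein, which stays cytosolic and serves as an N-terminal solubility and affinity tag, followed by the Bam fragment and then the T7 terminator. A short match to a T7 gene 10B-derived solubility tag lies between the insert and the terminator; whether it is translated is not stated.

The plasmid name gives residues 141–442, whereas the purpose and insert fields say 141–422; the roughly 900-nt annotated bam segment fits the longer range better. The insert carries an A239S substitution described as a natural variant. The associated work concerns Bam's direct interaction with the CAF40 subunit of the CCR4-NOT complex.
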