Addgene plasmid #148833: pnYC-NvM-DmBam_141-442_AG
Purpose: Bacterial Expression of DmBam_141-422
Depositing lab: Elisa Izaurralde. Depositing organization: Max Planck Institute for Developmental Biology. Publication: Drosophila Bag-of-marbles directly interacts with the CAF40 subunit of the CCR4-NOT complex to elicit repression of mRNA targets. Sgromo A, Raisch T, Backhaus C, Keskeny C, Alva V, Weichenrieder O, Izaurralde E. RNA. 2018 Mar;24(3):381-395. doi: 10.1261/rna.064584.117. Epub 2017 Dec 18. PubMed 29255063.
Backbone
  Vector backbone: Unknown
  Vector type: Bacterial Expression
Growth in bacteria
  Bacterial resistance: Chloramphenicol, 25 μg/mL
  Growth temperature: 37°C
  Growth strain: DH5alpha
  Copy number: Low Copy
Gene/Insert
  Gene/Insert name: DmBam_141-422
  Species: D. melanogaster (fly)
  Mutation: one non silent mutation A239 to S, described as natural variant at UniProt.: P22745 (NCBI NM:057452.3).
  Entrez Gene: bam (a.k.a. Dmel_CG10422, BAM, Bam, Bam-C, BamC, BamF, CG10422, Dmel\CG10422, alpha, fs(3)neo61, ham)
  Cloning method: Unknown
Terms and licenses: Academic/Nonprofit Terms; Industry Terms: Not Available to Industry
Depositor comments: Plasmids from this collection were made available to the research community and donated after the lab closed. Please note that the sequence provided by the depositing laboratory may be theoretical/predicted or based on Sanger sequencing results. There may be discrepancies between sequencing results obtained by Addgene and the depositor sequence. If an Addgene verified sequence is not available, please contact before placing your order to request that our lab fully sequence the plasmid.
How to cite: pnYC-NvM-DmBam_141-442_AG was a gift from Elisa Izaurralde (Addgene plasmid # 148833 ; http://n2t.net/addgene:148833 ; RRID:Addgene_148833)
